Addgene plasmid #82115: pDONR223_ERN1_WT
Purpose: Gateway Donor vector containing ERN1 , part of the Target Accelerator Plasmid Collection.
Depositing lab: Jesse Boehm & William Hahn & David Root. Depositing organization: Broad Institute. Publication: Systematic Functional Interrogation of Rare Cancer Variants Identifies Oncogenic Alleles. Kim E, Ilic N, Shrestha Y, Zou L, Kamburov A, Zhu C, Yang X, Lubonja R, Tran N, Nguyen C, Lawrence MS, Piccioni F, Bagul M, Doench JG, Chouinard CR, Wu X, Hogstrom L, Natoli T, Tamayo P, Horn H, Corsello SM, Lage K, Root DE, Subramanian A, Golub TR, Getz G, Boehm JS, Hahn WC. Cancer Discov. 2016 Jul;6(7):714-26. doi: 10.1158/2159-8290.CD-16-0160. Epub 2016 May 4. PubMed 27147599.
Backbone
  Vector backbone: pDONR223
  Backbone manufacturer: Invitrogen
  Backbone size w/o insert (bp): 2790
  Vector type: Gateway Entry vector
Growth in bacteria
  Bacterial resistance: Spectinomycin, 50 μg/mL
  Growth temperature: 37°C
  Growth strain: DH5alpha
  Copy number: High Copy
Gene/Insert
  Gene/Insert name: ERN1 (alt name: NM_001433.3)
  Species: H. sapiens (human)
  Mutation: WT
  Entrez Gene: ERN1 (a.k.a. IRE1, IRE1P, IRE1a, hIRE1p)
  Promoter: None
  Cloning method: Gateway Cloning
  Sequencing primers: 5′ M13pUC-fwd; 3′ M13-Rev
Terms and licenses: Academic/Nonprofit Terms; Industry Terms: Not Available to Industry
Depositor comments: Closed state: stop codon immediately follows insert Supporting reference: Systematic morphological profiling of human gene and allele function via Cell Painting. Rohban MH, et al. Elife. 2017, Mar 18;6. pii: e24060. PubMed PMID 28315521
How to cite: pDONR223_ERN1_WT was a gift from Jesse Boehm & William Hahn & David Root (Addgene plasmid # 82115 ; http://n2t.net/addgene:82115 ; RRID:Addgene_82115)
