[The description below was written by a language model from this plasmid's Addgene catalogue record and pLannotate feature annotations shown in this document.]
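Description:
pDONR223_ERN1_WT is a Gateway entry clone built on the Invitrogen pDONR223 backbone and carrying the wild-type human ERN1 open reading frame (also known as IRE1 or IRE1α), which encodes the endoplasmic reticulum stress sensor with kinase and endoribonuclease activities. It belongs to the Target Accelerator Plasmid Collection, a set of wild-type and variant cancer-gene clones assembled for systematic functional testing of alleles. The sequenced plasmid is about 5.7 kb. It is propagated in E. coli from a high-copy ColE1/pUC-type origin and selected with spectinomycin through the aadA (SmR) aminoglycoside adenylyltransferase gene. A fragment of a class 1 integron Pc promoter and a short gentamicin-resistance gene remnant lie upstream of that marker.

The ERN1 coding sequence is flanked on both sides by attL recombination sites in opposite orientations. The automated annotation labels both as attL3, but functionally they are the pair of attL sites that allow LR Clonase-mediated transfer of the ORF into attR-containing destination vectors. The record lists no promoter for the insert, so the plasmid is a shuttle and archive clone and not an expression construct. Expression depends on the promoter, tags and selection supplied by the chosen destination vector. The clone is in the "closed" configuration, with a stop codon immediately after the insert, so the ORF yields native C-terminal protein and cannot be read through into C-terminal fusion tags. rrnB T1 and T2 terminators upstream of the cassette insulate it from read-through transcription. A T7 promoter sits just beyond the downstream attL site, pointing back toward the insert. Small lacI and lacZα fragments are backbone remnants. M13 primer sites flanking the cassette are listed for sequence verification.
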