Features (pLannotate 1.2.2; 12 found; start..end, strand, type, name):
    121..213     +  CDS            lacI (fragment): lac repressor; lacI; The lac repressor binds to the lac operator to inhibit transcription in E. coli. This inhibition can be relieved by adding lactose or isopropyl-β-D-thiogalactopyranoside (IPTG).
    268..295     -  terminator     rrnB T2 terminator: transcription terminator T2 from the E. coli rrnB gene
    427..470     +  terminator     rrnB T1 terminator: Escherichia coli rrnB; transcription terminator T1 from the E. coli rrnB gene
    517..553     -  CDS            lacZα (fragment): LacZα fragment of β-galactosidase; lacZ fragment
    570..665     +  protein_bind   attL3: mutant version of attL; recombination site for the Gateway® LR reaction LR Clonase™
    671..3601    +  CDS            ERN1: ERN1_HUMAN - Also known as IRE1 From Homo sapiens (Human).
   3609..3704    -  protein_bind   attL3: mutant version of attL; recombination site for the Gateway® LR reaction LR Clonase™
   3723..3741    -  promoter       T7 promoter: promoter for bacteriophage T7 RNA polymerase
   3931..3954    +  promoter       Pc promoter (fragment): intI1 (promoter lies within the coding sequence); class 1 integron promoter
   4130..4186    +  CDS            GmR (fragment): gentamycin acetyltransferase; aacC1; confers resistance to gentamycin
   4193..4984    +  CDS            SmR: aminoglycoside adenylyltransferase (Murphy, 1985); aadA; confers resistance to spectinomycin and streptomycin
   5077..5665    +  rep_origin     ori: high-copy-number ColE1/pMB1/pBR322/pUC origin of replication
>Addgene plasmid #82115 | pDONR223_ERN1_WT | addgene full sequence | sequence record 164597 | Addgene NGS Result
CTTTCCTGCGTTATCCCCTGATTCTGTGGATAACCGTATTACCGCCTTTGAGTGAGCTGATACCGCTCGC
CGCAGCCGAACGACCGAGCGCAGCGAGTCAGTGAGCGAGGAAGCGGAAGAGCGCCCAATACGCAAACCGC
CTCTCCCCGCGCGTTGGCCGATTCATTAATGCAGCTGGCACGACAGGTTTCCCGACTGGAAAGCGGGCAG
TGAGCGCAACGCAATTAATACGCGTACCGCTAGCCAGGAAGAGTTTGTAGAAACGCAAAAAGGCCATCCG
TCAGGATGGCCTTCTGCTTAGTTTGATGCCTGGCAGTTTATGGCGGGCGTCCTGCCCGCCACCCTCCGGG
CCGTTGCTTCACAACGTTCAAATCCGCTCCCGGCGGATTTGTCCTACTCAGGAGAGCGTTCACCGACAAA
CAACAGATAAAACGAAAGGCCCAGTCTTCCGACTGAGCCTTTCGTTTTATTTGATGCCTGGCAGTTCCCT
ACTCTCGCGTTAACGCTAGCATGGATGTTTTCCCAGTCACGACGTTGTAAAACGACGGCCAGTCTTAAGC
TCGGGCCCCAAATAATGATTTTATTTTGACTGATAGTGACCTGTTCGTTGCAACAAATTGATGAGCAATG
CTTTTTTATAATGCCAACTTTGTACAAAAAAGTTGGCACCATGCCGGCCCGGCGGCTGCTGCTGCTGCTG
ACGCTGCTGCTGCCCGGCCTCGGGATTTTTGGAAGTACCAGCACAGTGACGCTTCCTGAAACCTTGTTGT
TTGTGTCAACGCTGGATGGAAGTTTGCATGCTGTCAGCAAGAGGACAGGCTCAATCAAATGGACTTTAAA
AGAAGATCCAGTCCTGCAGGTCCCAACACATGTGGAAGAGCCTGCCTTTCTCCCAGATCCTAATGATGGC
AGCCTGTATACGCTTGGAAGCAAGAATAATGAAGGCCTGACGAAACTTCCTTTTACCATCCCAGAATTGG
TGCAGGCATCCCCATGCCGAAGTTCAGATGGAATCCTCTACATGGGTAAAAAGCAGGACATCTGGTATGT
TATTGACCTCCTGACCGGAGAGAAGCAGCAGACTTTGTCATCGGCCTTTGCAGATAGTCTCTGCCCATCA
ACCTCTCTTCTGTATCTTGGGCGAACAGAATACACCATCACCATGTACGACACCAAAACCCGAGAGCTCC
GGTGGAATGCCACCTACTTTGACTATGCGGCCTCACTGCCTGAGGACGACGTGGACTACAAGATGTCCCA
CTTTGTGTCCAATGGTGATGGGCTGGTGGTGACTGTGGACAGTGAATCTGGGGACGTCCTGTGGATCCAA
AACTACGCCTCCCCTGTGGTGGCCTTTTATGTCTGGCAGCGGGAGGGTCTGAGGAAGGTGATGCACATCA
ATGTCGCTGTGGAGACCCTGCGCTATCTGACCTTCATGTCTGGGGAGGTGGGGCGCATCACAAAGTGGAA
GTACCCGTTCCCCAAGGAGACAGAGGCCAAGAGCAAGCTGACGCCCACTCTGTATGTTGGGAAATACTCT
ACCAGCCTCTATGCCTCTCCCTCAATGGTACACGAGGGGGTTGCTGTCGTGCCCCGCGGCAGCACACTTC
CTTTGCTGGAAGGGCCCCAGACTGATGGCGTCACCATCGGGGACAAGGGGGAGTGTGTGATCACGCCCAG
CACGGACGTCAAGTTTGATCCCGGACTCAAAAGCAAGAACAAGCTCAACTACTTGAGGAATTACTGGCTT
CTGATAGGACACCATGAAACCCCACTGTCTGCGTCTACCAAGATGCTGGAGAGATTTCCCAACAATCTAC
CCAAACATCGGGAAAATGTGATTCCTGCTGATTCAGAGAAAAAGAGCTTTGAGGAAGTTATCAACCTGGT
TGACCAGACTTCAGAAAACGCACCTACCACCGTGTCTCGGGATGTGGAGGAGAAGCCCGCCCATGCCCCT
GCCCGGCCCGAGGCCCCCGTGGACTCCATGCTTAAGGACATGGCTACCATCATCCTGAGCACCTTCCTGC
TGATTGGCTGGGTGGCCTTCATCATCACCTATCCCCTGAGCATGCATCAGCAGCAGCAGCTCCAGCACCA
GCAGTTCCAGAAGGAACTGGAGAAGATCCAGCTCCTGCAGCAGCAGCAGCAGCAGCTGCCCTTCCACCCA
CCTGGAGACACGGCTCAGGACGGCGAGCTCCTGGACACGTCTGGCCCGTACTCAGAGAGCTCGGGCACCA
GCAGCCCCAGCACGTCCCCCAGGGCCTCCAACCACTCGCTCTGCTCCGGCAGCTCTGCCTCCAAGGCTGG
CAGCAGCCCCTCCCTGGAACAAGACGATGGAGATGAGGAAACCAGCGTGGTGATAGTTGGGAAAATTTCC
TTCTGTCCCAAGGATGTCCTGGGCCATGGAGCTGAGGGCACAATTGTGTACCGGGGCATGTTTGACAACC
GCGACGTGGCCGTGAAGAGGATCCTCCCCGAGTGTTTTAGCTTCGCAGACCGTGAGGTCCAGCTGTTGCG
AGAATCGGATGAGCACCCGAACGTGATCCGCTACTTCTGCACGGAGAAGGACCGGCAATTCCAGTACATT
GCCATCGAGCTGTGTGCAGCCACCCTGCAAGAGTATGTGGAGCAGAAGGACTTTGCGCATCTCGGCCTGG
AGCCCATCACCTTGCTGCAGCAGACCACCTCGGGCCTGGCCCACCTCCACTCCCTCAACATCGTTCACAG
AGACCTAAAGCCACACAACATCCTCATATCCATGCCCAATGCACACGGCAAGATCAAGGCCATGATCTCC
GACTTTGGCCTCTGCAAGAAGCTGGCAGTGGGCAGACACAGTTTCAGCCGCCGATCTGGGGTGCCTGGCA
CAGAAGGCTGGATCGCTCCAGAGATGCTGAGCGAAGACTGTAAGGAGAACCCTACCTACACGGTGGACAT
CTTTTCTGCAGGCTGCGTCTTTTACTACGTAATCTCTGAGGGCAGCCACCCTTTTGGCAAGTCCCTGCAG
CGGCAGGCCAACATCCTCCTGGGTGCCTGCAGCCTTGACTGCTTGCACCCAGAGAAGCACGAAGACGTCA
TTGCACGTGAATTGATAGAGAAGATGATTGCGATGGATCCTCAGAAACGCCCCTCAGCGAAGCACGTGCT
CAAACACCCGTTCTTCTGGAGCCTAGAGAAGCAGCTCCAGTTCTTCCAGGACGTGAGCGACAGAATAGAA
AAGGAATCCCTGGATGGCCCGATCGTGAAGCAGTTAGAGAGAGGCGGGAGAGCCGTGGTGAAGATGGACT
GGCGGGAGAACATCACTGTCCCCCTCCAGACAGACCTGCGTAAATTCAGGACCTATAAAGGTGGTTCTGT
CAGAGATCTCCTCCGAGCCATGAGAAATAAGAAGCACCACTACCGGGAGCTGCCTGCAGAGGTGCGGGAG
ACGCTGGGGTCCCTCCCCGACGACTTCGTGTGCTACTTCACGTCTCGCTTCCCCCACCTCCTCGCACACA
CCTACCGGGCCATGGAGCTGTGCAGCCACGAGAGACTCTTCCAGCCCTACTACTTCCACGAGCCCCCAGA
GCCCCAGCCCCCAGTGACTCCAGACGCCCTCTGATTGCCAACTTTCTTGTACAAAGTTGGCATTATAAGA
AAGCATTGCTTATCAATTTGTTGCAACGAACAGGTCACTATCAGTCAAAATAAAATCATTATTTGCCATC
CAGCTGATATCCCCTATAGTGAGTCGTATTACATGGTCATAGCTGTTTCCTGGCAGCTCTGGCCCGTGTC
TCAAAATCTCTGATGTTACATTGCACAAGATAAAAATATATCATCATGCCTCCTCTAGACCAGCCAGGAC
AGAAATGCCTCGACTTCGCTGCTACCCAAGGTTGCCGGGTGACGCACACCGTGGAAACGGATGAAGGCAC
GAACCCAGTGGACATAAGCCTGTTCGGTTCGTAAGCTGTAATGCAAGTAGCGTATGCGCTCACGCAACTG
GTCCAGAACCTTGACCGAACGCAGCGGTGGTAACGGCGCAGTGGCGGTTTTCATGGCTTGTTATGACTGT
TTTTTTGGGGTACAGTCTATGCCTCGGGCATCCAAGCAGCAAGCGCGTTACGCCGTGGGTCGATGTTTGA
TGTTATGGAGCAGCAACGATGTTACGCAGCAGGGCAGTCGCCCTAAAACAAAGTTAAACATTATGAGGGA
AGCGGTGATCGCCGAAGTATCGACTCAACTATCAGAGGTAGTTGGCGTCATCGAGCGCCATCTCGAACCG
ACGTTGCTGGCCGTACATTTGTACGGCTCCGCAGTGGATGGCGGCCTGAAGCCACACAGTGATATTGATT
TGCTGGTTACGGTGACCGTAAGGCTTGATGAAACAACGCGGCGAGCTTTGATCAACGACCTTTTGGAAAC
TTCGGCTTCCCCTGGAGAGAGCGAGATTCTCCGCGCTGTAGAAGTCACCATTGTTGTGCACGACGACATC
ATTCCGTGGCGTTATCCAGCTAAGCGCGAACTGCAATTTGGAGAATGGCAGCGCAATGACATTCTTGCAG
GTATCTTCGAGCCAGCCACGATCGACATTGATCTGGCTATCTTGCTGACAAAAGCAAGAGAACATAGCGT
TGCCTTGGTAGGTCCAGCGGCGGAGGAACTCTTTGATCCGGTTCCTGAACAGGATCTATTTGAGGCGCTA
AATGAAACCTTAACGCTATGGAACTCGCCGCCCGACTGGGCTGGCGATGAGCGAAATGTAGTGCTTACGT
TGTCCCGCATTTGGTACAGCGCAGTAACCGGCAAAATCGCGCCGAAGGATGTCGCTGCCGACTGGGCAAT
GGAGCGCCTGCCGGCCCAGTATCAGCCCGTCATACTTGAAGCTAGACAGGCTTATCTTGGACAAGAAGAA
GATCGCTTGGCCTCGCGCGCAGATCAGTTGGAAGAATTTGTCCACTACGTGAAAGGCGAGATCACCAAGG
TAGTCGGCAAATAACCCTCGAGCCACCCATGACCAAAATCCCTTAACGTGAGTTACGCGTCGTTCCACTG
AGCGTCAGACCCCGTAGAAAAGATCAAAGGATCTTCTTGAGATCCTTTTTTTCTGCGCGTAATCTGCTGC
TTGCAAACAAAAAAACCACCGCTACCAGCGGTGGTTTGTTTGCCGGATCAAGAGCTACCAACTCTTTTTC
CGAAGGTAACTGGCTTCAGCAGAGCGCAGATACCAAATACTGTTCTTCTAGTGTAGCCGTAGTTAGGCCA
CCACTTCAAGAACTCTGTAGCACCGCCTACATACCTCGCTCTGCTAATCCTGTTACCAGTGGCTGCTGCC
AGTGGCGATAAGTCGTGTCTTACCGGGTTGGACTCAAGACGATAGTTACCGGATAAGGCGCAGCGGTCGG
GCTGAACGGGGGGTTCGTGCACACAGCCCAGCTTGGAGCGAACGACCTACACCGAACTGAGATACCTACA
GCGTGAGCTATGAGAAAGCGCCACGCTTCCCGAAGGGAGAAAGGCGGACAGGTATCCGGTAAGCGGCAGG
GTCGGAACAGGAGAGCGCACGAGGGAGCTTCCAGGGGGAAACGCCTGGTATCTTTATAGTCCTGTCGGGT
TTCGCCACCTCTGACTTGAGCGTCGATTTTTGTGATGCTCGTCAGGGGGGCGGAGCCTATGGAAAAACGC
CAGCAACGCGGCCTTTTTACGGTTCCTGGCCTTTTGCTGGCCTTTTGCTCACATGTT
