>Addgene plasmid #82115 | pDONR223_ERN1_WT | depositor partial sequence | sequence record 155486 | Insert sequence
ATGCCGGCCCGGCGGCTGCTGCTGCTGCTGACGCTGCTGCTGCCCGGCCTCGGGATTTTTGGAAGTACCA
GCACAGTGACGCTTCCTGAAACCTTGTTGTTTGTGTCAACGCTGGATGGAAGTTTGCATGCTGTCAGCAA
GAGGACAGGCTCAATCAAATGGACTTTAAAAGAAGATCCAGTCCTGCAGGTCCCAACACATGTGGAAGAG
CCTGCCTTTCTCCCAGATCCTAATGATGGCAGCCTGTATACGCTTGGAAGCAAGAATAATGAAGGCCTGA
CGAAACTTCCTTTTACCATCCCAGAATTGGTGCAGGCATCCCCATGCCGAAGTTCAGATGGAATCCTCTA
CATGGGTAAAAAGCAGGACATCTGGTATGTTATTGACCTCCTGACCGGAGAGAAGCAGCAGACTTTGTCA
TCGGCCTTTGCAGATAGTCTCTGCCCATCAACCTCTCTTCTGTATCTTGGGCGAACAGAATACACCATCA
CCATGTACGACACCAAAACCCGAGAGCTCCGGTGGAATGCCACCTACTTTGACTATGCGGCCTCACTGCC
TGAGGACGACGTGGACTACAAGATGTCCCACTTTGTGTCCAATGGTGATGGGCTGGTGGTGACTGTGGAC
AGTGAATCTGGGGACGTCCTGTGGATCCAAAACTACGCCTCCCCTGTGGTGGCCTTTTATGTCTGGCAGC
GGGAGGGTCTGAGGAAGGTGATGCACATCAATGTCGCTGTGGAGACCCTGCGCTATCTGACCTTCATGTC
TGGGGAGGTGGGGCGCATCACAAAGTGGAAGTACCCGTTCCCCAAGGAGACAGAGGCCAAGAGCAAGCTG
ACGCCCACTCTGTATGTTGGGAAATACTCTACCAGCCTCTATGCCTCTCCCTCAATGGTACACGAGGGGG
TTGCTGTCGTGCCCCGCGGCAGCACACTTCCTTTGCTGGAAGGGCCCCAGACTGATGGCGTCACCATTGG
GGACAAGGGGGAGTGTGTGATCACGCCCAGCACGGACGTCAAGTTTGATCCCGGACTCAAAAGCAAGAAC
AAGCTCAACTACTTGAGGAATTACTGGCTTCTGATAGGACACCATGAAACCCCACTGTCTGCGTCTACCA
AGATGCTGGAGAGATTTCCCAACAATCTACCCAAACATCGGGAAAATGTGATTCCTGCTGATTCAGAGAA
AAAGAGCTTTGAGGAAGTTATCAACCTGGTTGACCAGACTTCAGAAAACGCACCTACCACCGTGTCTCGG
GATGTGGAGGAGAAGCCCGCCCATGCCCCTGCCCGGCCCGAGGCCCCCGTGGACTCCATGCTTAAGGACA
TGGCTACCATCATCCTGAGCACCTTCCTGCTGATTGGCTGGGTGGCCTTCATCATCACCTATCCCCTGAG
CATGCATCAGCAGCAGCAGCTCCAGCACCAGCAGTTCCAGAAGGAACTGGAGAAGATCCAGCTCCTGCAG
CAGCAGCAGCAGCAGCTGCCCTTCCACCCACCTGGAGACACGGCTCAGGACGGCGAGCTCCTGGACACGT
CTGGCCCGTACTCAGAGAGCTCGGGCACCAGCAGCCCCAGCACGTCCCCCAGGGCCTCCAACCACTCGCT
CTGCTCCGGCAGCTCTGCCTCCAAGGCTGGCAGCAGCCCCTCCCTGGAACAAGACGATGGAGATGAGGAA
ACCAGCGTGGTGATAGTTGGGAAAATTTCCTTCTGTCCCAAGGATGTCCTGGGCCATGGAGCTGAGGGCA
CAATTGTGTACCGGGGCATGTTTGACAACCGCGACGTGGCCGTGAAGAGGATCCTCCCCGAGTGTTTTAG
CTTCGCAGACCGTGAGGTCCAGCTGTTGCGAGAATCGGATGAGCACCCGAACGTGATCCGCTACTTCTGC
ACGGAGAAGGACCGGCAATTCCAGTACATTGCCATCGAGCTGTGTGCAGCCACCCTGCAAGAGTATGTGG
AGCAGAAGGACTTTGCGCATCTCGGCCTGGAGCCCATCACCTTGCTGCAGCAGACCACCTCGGGCCTGGC
CCACCTCCACTCCCTCAACATCGTTCACAGAGACCTAAAGCCACACAACATCCTCATATCCATGCCCAAT
GCACACGGCAAGATCAAGGCCATGATCTCCGACTTTGGCCTCTGCAAGAAGCTGGCAGTGGGCAGACACA
GTTTCAGCCGCCGATCTGGGGTGCCTGGCACAGAAGGCTGGATCGCTCCAGAGATGCTGAGCGAAGACTG
TAAGGAGAACCCTACCTACACGGTGGACATCTTTTCTGCAGGCTGCGTCTTTTACTACGTAATCTCTGAG
GGCAGCCACCCTTTTGGCAAGTCCCTGCAGCGGCAGGCCAACATCCTCCTGGGTGCCTGCAGCCTTGACT
GCTTGCACCCAGAGAAGCACGAAGACGTCATTGCACGTGAATTGATAGAGAAGATGATTGCGATGGATCC
TCAGAAACGCCCCTCAGCGAAGCACGTGCTCAAACACCCGTTCTTCTGGAGCCTAGAGAAGCAGCTCCAG
TTCTTCCAGGACGTGAGCGACAGAATAGAAAAGGAATCCCTGGATGGCCCGATCGTGAAGCAGTTAGAGA
GAGGCGGGAGAGCCGTGGTGAAGATGGACTGGCGGGAGAACATCACTGTCCCCCTCCAGACAGACCTGCG
TAAATTCAGGACCTATAAAGGTGGTTCTGTCAGAGATCTCCTCCGAGCCATGAGAAATAAGAAGCACCAC
TACCGGGAGCTGCCTGCAGAGGTGCGGGAGACGCTGGGGTCCCTCCCCGACGACTTCGTGTGCTACTTCA
CGTCTCGCTTCCCCCACCTCCTCGCACACACCTACCGGGCCATGGAGCTGTGCAGCCACGAGAGACTCTT
CCAGCCCTACTACTTCCACGAGCCCCCAGAGCCCCAGCCCCCAGTGACTCCAGACGCCCTC
